Addgene plasmid #249213: pLenti-hNRP2-gRNA1
Purpose: NRP2 CRISPR KO
Depositing lab: Weihong Tan. Depositing organization: Hangzhou Institute of Medicine, Chinese Academy of Sciences. Publication: SPARK-seq: A high-throughput platform for aptamer discovery and kinetic profiling. Luo G, Song J, Fu Y, Jiang Y, Gao Y, Zhong Z, Li L, Wei Y, Jia HR, Guo L, Fu T, Wu Q, Tan W. Science. 2026 Jan;391(6780):eadv6127. doi: 10.1126/science.adv6127. Epub 2026 Jan 1. PubMed 41477891.
Backbone
  Vector backbone: pLenti-sgRNA
  Backbone manufacturer: Eric Lander and David Sabatini, Addgene plasmid #71409
  Vector type: Lentiviral, CRISPR
Growth in bacteria
  Bacterial resistance: Ampicillin, 100 μg/mL
  Growth temperature: 37°C
  Growth strain: NEB Stable
  Copy number: High Copy
Gene/Insert
  Gene/Insert name: NRP2
  gRNA/shRNA sequence: GTCGATGAACGAAGTTCAG
  Species: H. sapiens (human)
  Entrez Gene: NRP2 (a.k.a. NP2, NPN2, PRO2714, VEGF165R2)
  Promoter: U6
  Cloning method: Restriction Enzyme; 5′ cloning site Unknown (unknown if destroyed)
Terms and licenses: Academic/Nonprofit Terms; Industry Terms: Not Available to Industry
How to cite: pLenti-hNRP2-gRNA1 was a gift from Weihong Tan (Addgene plasmid # 249213 ; http://n2t.net/addgene:249213 ; RRID:Addgene_249213)
