[The description below was written by a language model from this plasmid's Addgene catalogue record and pLannotate feature annotations shown in this document.]
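Description:
pLenti-hNRP2-gRNA1 is a lentiviral CRISPR guide-RNA vector built on the pLenti-sgRNA backbone and designed to knock out human NRP2 (neuropilin 2). It is a 7,290-nt plasmid propagated in E. coli through a high-copy ColE1/pUC-type origin with ampicillin selection (AmpR, β-lactamase). The backbone also carries an f1 origin, an SV40 origin and poly(A) signal, and remnants of lac and T7/T3 cloning-vector elements that play no role in its function.

The transfer cassette has a third-generation, self-inactivating layout. An RSV promoter fused to a truncated HIV-1 5' LTR drives Tat-independent production of the genomic RNA in packaging cells. It is followed by the Ψ packaging signal with a gag fragment, the Rev response element for nuclear export of the unspliced RNA, a cPPT/CTS, and a ΔU3 3' LTR that inactivates LTR promoter activity after integration. Within this frame, a human U6 RNA polymerase III promoter expresses a single NRP2-targeting spacer joined to the Streptococcus pyogenes Cas9 gRNA scaffold. A separate EF-1α core promoter drives puromycin N-acetyltransferase, with a WPRE downstream to enhance transcript expression, so transduced mammalian cells can be selected with puromycin.

No Cas9 coding sequence is annotated, so the nuclease must be supplied separately, for example from a Cas9-expressing cell line or a second vector. The record states the purpose simply as NRP2 CRISPR knockout. The "gRNA1" in the name suggests it is one of several guides against the gene, though the record does not describe the others. The cloning sites used to insert the guide are also not recorded.
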