Features (pLannotate 1.2.2; 27 found; start..end, strand, type, name):
      5..231     +  promoter       RSV promoter: Rous sarcoma virus enhancer/promoter
    232..412     +  LTR            5' LTR (truncated): truncated 5' long terminal repeat (LTR) from HIV-1
    459..584     +  misc_feature   HIV-1 Ψ: packaging signal of human immunodeficiency virus type 1
    568..931     +  CDS            HIV-1 gag (fragment): gag protein from human immunodeficiency virus 1; gag
   1077..1310    +  misc_feature   RRE: The Rev response element (RRE) of HIV-1 allows for Rev-dependent mRNA export from the nucleus to the cytoplasm.
   1687..1713    +  CDS            Rev (fragment): human immunodeficiency virus 1 (HIV-1) Rev protein; rev; enhances nuclear export of unspliced and incompletely spliced viral mRNAs
   1717..1957    +  promoter       U6 promoter: RNA polymerase III promoter for human U6 snRNA
   1986..2061    +  misc_RNA       gRNA scaffold: guide RNA scaffold for the Streptococcus pyogenes CRISPR/Cas9 system
   2109..2226    +  misc_feature   cPPT/CTS: central polypurine tract and central termination sequence of HIV-1
   2295..2506    +  promoter       EF-1α core promoter: core promoter for human elongation factor EF-1α
   2532..3131    +  CDS            PuroR (fragment): puromycin N-acetyltransferase; pac from Streptomyces; confers resistance to puromycin
   3147..3735    +  misc_feature   WPRE: woodchuck hepatitis virus posttranscriptional regulatory element
   3786..3805    +  misc_feature   cPPT/CTS (fragment): central polypurine tract and central termination sequence of HIV-1
   3807..4040    +  LTR            3' LTR (ΔU3): self-inactivating 3' long terminal repeat (LTR) from HIV-1
   4118..4239    +  polyA_signal   SV40 poly(A) signal: SV40 polyadenylation signal
   4279..4414    +  rep_origin     SV40 ori: SV40 origin of replication
   4435..4453    -  promoter       T7 promoter: promoter for bacteriophage T7 RNA polymerase
   4461..4616    +  CDS            lacZα (fragment): LacZα fragment of β-galactosidase; lacZ fragment
   4621..5049    +  rep_origin     f1 ori (sequence partly withheld): f1 bacteriophage origin of replication; arrow indicates direction of (+) strand synthesis
   5102..5206    +  promoter       AmpR promoter: bla
   5207..6067    +  CDS            AmpR: β-lactamase; bla; confers resistance to ampicillin, carbenicillin, and related antibiotics
   6238..6826    +  rep_origin     ori: high-copy-number ColE1/pMB1/pBR322/pUC origin of replication
   7009..7101    +  CDS            lacI (fragment): lac repressor; lacI; The lac repressor binds to the lac operator to inhibit transcription in E. coli. This inhibition can be relieved by adding lactose or isopropyl-β-D-thiogalactopyranoside (IPTG).
   7114..7135    +  protein_bind   CAP binding site: CAP binding activates transcription in the presence of cAMP. E. coli catabolite activator protein
   7150..7180    +  promoter       lac promoter: promoter for the E. coli lac operon
   7188..7204    +  protein_bind   lac operator: The lac repressor binds to the lac operator to inhibit transcription in E. coli. This inhibition can be relieved by adding lactose or isopropyl-β-D-thiogalactopyranoside (IPTG). lac repressor encoded by lacI
   7249..7267    +  promoter       T3 promoter: promoter for bacteriophage T3 RNA polymerase
>Addgene plasmid #249213 | pLenti-hNRP2-gRNA1 | addgene full sequence | sequence record 499758 | Addgene NGS Result
TTAATGTAGTCTTATGCAATACTCTTGTAGTCTTGCAACATGGTAACGATGAGTTAGCAACATGCCTTAC
AAGGAGAGAAAAAGCACCGTGCATGCCGATTGGTGGAAGTAAGGTGGTACGATCGTGCCTTATTAGGAAG
GCAACAGACGGGTCTGACATGGATTGGACGAACCACTGAATTGCCGCATTGCAGAGATATTGTATTTAAG
TGCCTAGCTCGATACATAAACGGGTCTCTCTGGTTAGACCAGATCTGAGCCTGGGAGCTCTCTGGCTAAC
TAGGGAACCCACTGCTTAAGCCTCAATAAAGCTTGCCTTGAGTGCTTCAAGTAGTGTGTGCCCGTCTGTT
GTGTGACTCTGGTAACTAGAGATCCCTCAGACCCTTTTAGTCAGTGTGGAAAATCTCTAGCAGTGGCGCC
CGAACAGGGACTTGAAAGCGAAAGGGAAACCAGAGGAGCTCTCTCGACGCAGGACTCGGCTTGCTGAAGC
GCGCACGGCAAGAGGCGAGGGGCGGCGACTGGTGAGTACGCCAAAAATTTTGACTAGCGGAGGCTAGAAG
GAGAGAGATGGGTGCGAGAGCGTCAGTATTAAGCGGGGGAGAATTAGATCGCGATGGGAAAAAATTCGGT
TAAGGCCAGGGGGAAAGAAAAAATATAAATTAAAACATATAGTATGGGCAAGCAGGGAGCTAGAACGATT
CGCAGTTAATCCTGGCCTGTTAGAAACATCAGAAGGCTGTAGACAAATACTGGGACAGCTACAACCATCC
CTTCAGACAGGATCAGAAGAACTTAGATCATTATATAATACAGTAGCAACCCTCTATTGTGTGCATCAAA
GGATAGAGATAAAAGACACCAAGGAAGCTTTAGACAAGATAGAGGAAGAGCAAAACAAAAGTAAGACCAC
CGCACAGCAAGCGGCCGCTGATCTTCAGACCTGGAGGAGGAGATATGAGGGACAATTGGAGAAGTGAATT
ATATAAATATAAAGTAGTAAAAATTGAACCATTAGGAGTAGCACCCACCAAGGCAAAGAGAAGAGTGGTG
CAGAGAGAAAAAAGAGCAGTGGGAATAGGAGCTTTGTTCCTTGGGTTCTTGGGAGCAGCAGGAAGCACTA
TGGGCGCAGCGTCAATGACGCTGACGGTACAGGCCAGACAATTATTGTCTGGTATAGTGCAGCAGCAGAA
CAATTTGCTGAGGGCTATTGAGGCGCAACAGCATCTGTTGCAACTCACAGTCTGGGGCATCAAGCAGCTC
CAGGCAAGAATCCTGGCTGTGGAAAGATACCTAAAGGATCAACAGCTCCTGGGGATTTGGGGTTGCTCTG
GAAAACTCATTTGCACCACTGCTGTGCCTTGGAATGCTAGTTGGAGTAATAAATCTCTGGAACAGATTTG
GAATCACACGACCTGGATGGAGTGGGACAGAGAAATTAACAATTACACAAGCTTAATACACTCCTTAATT
GAAGAATCGCAAAACCAGCAAGAAAAGAATGAACAAGAATTATTGGAATTAGATAAATGGGCAAGTTTGT
GGAATTGGTTTAACATAACAAATTGGCTGTGGTATATAAAATTATTCATAATGATAGTAGGAGGCTTGGT
AGGTTTAAGAATAGTTTTTGCTGTACTTTCTATAGTGAATAGAGTTAGGCAGGGATATTCACCATTATCG
TTTCAGACCCACCTCCCAACCCCGAGGGGACCCAGAGAGGGCCTATTTCCCATGATTCCTTCATATTTGC
ATATACGATACAAGGCTGTTAGAGAGATAATTAGAATTAATTTGACTGTAAACACAAAGATATTAGTACA
AAATACGTGACGTAGAAAGTAATAATTTCTTGGGTAGTTTGCAGTTTTAAAATTATGTTTTAAAATGGAC
TATCATATGCTTACCGTAACTTGAAAGTATTTCGATTTCTTGGCTTTATATATCTTGTGGAAAGGACGAA
ACACCGGTCGATGAACGAAGTTCAGGTTTTAGAGCTAGAAATAGCAAGTTAAAATAAGGCTAGTCCGTTA
TCAACTTGAAAAAGTGGCACCGAGTCGGTGCTTTTTTGAATTCTAGATCTTGAGACAAATGGCAGTATTC
ATCCACAATTTTAAAAGAAAAGGGGGGATTGGGGGGTACAGTGCAGGGGAAAGAATAGTAGACATAATAG
CAACAGACATACAAACTAAAGAATTACAAAAACAAATTACAAAAATTCAAAATTTTCGGGTTTATTACAG
GGACAGCAGAGATCCACTTTGGCGCCGGCTCGAGTGGCTCCGGTGCCCGTCAGTGGGCAGAGCGCACATC
GCCCACAGTCCCCGAGAAGTTGGGGGGAGGGGTCGGCAATTGAACCGGTGCCTAGAGAAGGTGGCGCGGG
GTAAACTGGGAAAGTGATGTCGTGTACTGGCTCCGCCTTTTTCCCGAGGGTGGGGGAGAACCGTATATAA
GTGCAGTAGTCGCCGTGAACGTTCTTTTTCGCAACGGGTTTGCCGCCAGAACACAGGTGTCGTGACGCGG
GATCCGCCACCATGACCGAGTACAAGCCCACGGTGCGCCTCGCCACCCGCGACGACGTCCCCAGGGCCGT
ACGCACCCTCGCCGCCGCGTTCGCCGACTACCCCGCCACGCGCCACACCGTCGATCCGGACCGCCACATC
GAGCGGGTCACCGAGCTGCAAGAACTCTTCCTCACGCGCGTCGGGCTCGACATCGGCAAGGTGTGGGTCG
CGGACGACGGCGCCGCGGTGGCGGTCTGGACCACGCCGGAGAGCGTCGAAGCGGGGGCGGTGTTCGCCGA
GATCGGCCCGCGCATGGCCGAGTTGAGCGGTTCCCGGCTGGCCGCGCAGCAACAGATGGAAGGCCTCCTG
GCGCCGCACCGGCCCAAGGAGCCCGCGTGGTTCCTGGCCACCGTCGGAGTCTCGCCCGACCACCAGGGCA
AGGGTCTGGGCAGCGCCGTCGTGCTCCCCGGAGTGGAGGCGGCCGAGCGCGCCGGGGTGCCCGCCTTCCT
GGAGACCTCCGCGCCCCGCAACCTCCCCTTCTACGAGCGGCTCGGCTTCACCGTCACCGCCGACGTCGAG
GTGCCCGAAGGACCGCGCACCTGGTGCATGACCCGCAAGCCCGGTGCCTGAACGCGTTAAGTCGACAATC
AACCTCTGGATTACAAAATTTGTGAAAGATTGACTGGTATTCTTAACTATGTTGCTCCTTTTACGCTATG
TGGATACGCTGCTTTAATGCCTTTGTATCATGCTATTGCTTCCCGTATGGCTTTCATTTTCTCCTCCTTG
TATAAATCCTGGTTGCTGTCTCTTTATGAGGAGTTGTGGCCCGTTGTCAGGCAACGTGGCGTGGTGTGCA
CTGTGTTTGCTGACGCAACCCCCACTGGTTGGGGCATTGCCACCACCTGTCAGCTCCTTTCCGGGACTTT
CGCTTTCCCCCTCCCTATTGCCACGGCGGAACTCATCGCCGCCTGCCTTGCCCGCTGCTGGACAGGGGCT
CGGCTGTTGGGCACTGACAATTCCGTGGTGTTGTCGGGGAAATCATCGTCCTTTCCTTGGCTGCTCGCCT
GTGTTGCCACCTGGATTCTGCGCGGGACGTCCTTCTGCTACGTCCCTTCGGCCCTCAATCCAGCGGACCT
TCCTTCCCGCGGCCTGCTGCCGGCTCTGCGGCCTCTTCCGCGTCTTCGCCTTCGCCCTCAGACGAGTCGG
ATCTCCCTTTGGGCCGCCTCCCCGCGTCGACTTTAAGACCAATGACTTACAAGGCAGCTGTAGATCTTAG
CCACTTTTTAAAAGAAAAGGGGGGACTGGAAGGGCTAATTCACTCCCAACGAAGACAAGATCTGCTTTTT
GCTTGTACTGGGTCTCTCTGGTTAGACCAGATCTGAGCCTGGGAGCTCTCTGGCTAACTAGGGAACCCAC
TGCTTAAGCCTCAATAAAGCTTGCCTTGAGTGCTTCAAGTAGTGTGTGCCCGTCTGTTGTGTGACTCTGG
TAACTAGAGATCCCTCAGACCCTTTTAGTCAGTGTGGAAAATCTCTAGCAGTACGTATAGTAGTTCATGT
CATCTTATTATTCAGTATTTATAACTTGCAAAGAAATGAATATCAGAGAGTGAGAGGAACTTGTTTATTG
CAGCTTATAATGGTTACAAATAAAGCAATAGCATCACAAATTTCACAAATAAAGCATTTTTTTCACTGCA
TTCTAGTTGTGGTTTGTCCAAACTCATCAATGTATCTTATCATGTCTGGCTCTAGCTATCCCGCCCCTAA
CTCCGCCCATCCCGCCCCTAACTCCGCCCAGTTCCGCCCATTCTCCGCCCCATGGCTGACTAATTTTTTT
TATTTATGCAGAGGCCGAGGCCGCCTCGGCCTCTGAGCTATTCCAGAAGTAGTGAGGAGGCTTTTTTGGA
GGCCTAGGGACGTACCCAATTCGCCCTATAGTGAGTCGTATTACGCGCGCTCACTGGCCGTCGTTTTACA
ACGTCGTGACTGGGAAAACCCTGGCGTTACCCAACTTAATCGCCTTGCAGCACATCCCCCTTTCGCCAGC
TGGCGTAATAGCGAAGAGGCCCGCACCGATCGCCCTTCCCAACAGTTGCGCAGCCTGAATGGCGAATGGG
[124 nt withheld, positions 4621-4744]
C
[91 nt withheld, positions 4746-4836]
A
[49 nt withheld, positions 4838-4886]
CCTTTGACGTTGGAGTCCACGTTCTTT
[37 nt withheld, positions 4914-4950]
ACCCTATCTCGGTCTATTCTTTTGATTTATAAGGGATTTTGCCGATTTCGGCCTATTGGTTAAAAAATGA
GCTGATTTAACAAAAATTTAACGCGAATTTTAACAAAATATTAACGCTTACAATTTAGGTGGCACTTTTC
GGGGAAATGTGCGCGGAACCCCTATTTGTTTATTTTTCTAAATACATTCAAATATGTATCCGCTCATGAG
ACAATAACCCTGATAAATGCTTCAATAATATTGAAAAAGGAAGAGTATGAGTATTCAACATTTCCGTGTC
GCCCTTATTCCCTTTTTTGCGGCATTTTGCCTTCCTGTTTTTGCTCACCCAGAAACGCTGGTGAAAGTAA
AAGATGCTGAAGATCAGTTGGGTGCACGAGTGGGTTACATCGAACTGGATCTCAACAGCGGTAAGATCCT
TGAGAGTTTTCGCCCCGAAGAACGTTTTCCAATGATGAGCACTTTTAAAGTTCTGCTATGTGGCGCGGTA
TTATCCCGTATTGACGCCGGGCAAGAGCAACTCGGTCGCCGCATACACTATTCTCAGAATGACTTGGTTG
AGTACTCACCAGTCACAGAAAAGCATCTTACGGATGGCATGACAGTAAGAGAATTATGCAGTGCTGCCAT
AACCATGAGTGATAACACTGCGGCCAACTTACTTCTGACAACGATCGGAGGACCGAAGGAGCTAACCGCT
TTTTTGCACAACATGGGGGATCATGTAACTCGCCTTGATCGTTGGGAACCGGAGCTGAATGAAGCCATAC
CAAACGACGAGCGTGACACCACGATGCCTGTAGCAATGGCAACAACGTTGCGCAAACTATTAACTGGCGA
ACTACTTACTCTAGCTTCCCGGCAACAATTAATAGACTGGATGGAGGCGGATAAAGTTGCAGGACCACTT
CTGCGCTCGGCCCTTCCGGCTGGCTGGTTTATTGCTGATAAATCTGGAGCCGGTGAGCGTGGGTCTCGCG
GTATCATTGCAGCACTGGGGCCAGATGGTAAGCCCTCCCGTATCGTAGTTATCTACACGACGGGGAGTCA
GGCAACTATGGATGAACGAAATAGACAGATCGCTGAGATAGGTGCCTCACTGATTAAGCATTGGTAACTG
TCAGACCAAGTTTACTCATATATACTTTAGATTGATTTAAAACTTCATTTTTAATTTAAAAGGATCTAGG
TGAAGATCCTTTTTGATAATCTCATGACCAAAATCCCTTAACGTGAGTTTTCGTTCCACTGAGCGTCAGA
CCCCGTAGAAAAGATCAAAGGATCTTCTTGAGATCCTTTTTTTCTGCGCGTAATCTGCTGCTTGCAAACA
AAAAAACCACCGCTACCAGCGGTGGTTTGTTTGCCGGATCAAGAGCTACCAACTCTTTTTCCGAAGGTAA
CTGGCTTCAGCAGAGCGCAGATACCAAATACTGTTCTTCTAGTGTAGCCGTAGTTAGGCCACCACTTCAA
GAACTCTGTAGCACCGCCTACATACCTCGCTCTGCTAATCCTGTTACCAGTGGCTGCTGCCAGTGGCGAT
AAGTCGTGTCTTACCGGGTTGGACTCAAGACGATAGTTACCGGATAAGGCGCAGCGGTCGGGCTGAACGG
GGGGTTCGTGCACACAGCCCAGCTTGGAGCGAACGACCTACACCGAACTGAGATACCTACAGCGTGAGCT
ATGAGAAAGCGCCACGCTTCCCGAAGGGAGAAAGGCGGACAGGTATCCGGTAAGCGGCAGGGTCGGAACA
GGAGAGCGCACGAGGGAGCTTCCAGGGGGAAACGCCTGGTATCTTTATAGTCCTGTCGGGTTTCGCCACC
TCTGACTTGAGCGTCGATTTTTGTGATGCTCGTCAGGGGGGCGGAGCCTATGGAAAAACGCCAGCAACGC
GGCCTTTTTACGGTTCCTGGCCTTTTGCTGGCCTTTTGCTCACATGTTCTTTCCTGCGTTATCCCCTGAT
TCTGTGGATAACCGTATTACCGCCTTTGAGTGAGCTGATACCGCTCGCCGCAGCCGAACGACCGAGCGCA
GCGAGTCAGTGAGCGAGGAAGCGGAAGAGCGCCCAATACGCAAACCGCCTCTCCCCGCGCGTTGGCCGAT
TCATTAATGCAGCTGGCACGACAGGTTTCCCGACTGGAAAGCGGGCAGTGAGCGCAACGCAATTAATGTG
AGTTAGCTCACTCATTAGGCACCCCAGGCTTTACACTTTATGCTTCCGGCTCGTATGTTGTGTGGAATTG
TGAGCGGATAACAATTTCACACAGGAAACAGCTATGACCATGATTACGCCAAGCGCGCAATTAACCCTCA
CTAAAGGGAACAAAAGCTGGAGCTGCAAGC
